Addgene plasmid #22412: pCSGreen
Depositing lab: Nathan Lawson. Depositing organization: University of Massachusetts, Worcester. Publication: Notch signaling is required for arterial-venous differentiation during embryonic vascular development. Lawson ND, Scheer N, Pham VN, Kim CH, Chitnis AB, Campos-Ortega JA, Weinstein BM. Development. 2001 Oct . 128(19):3675-83. PubMed 11585794.
Backbone
  Vector backbone: pEGFP-C1
  Backbone size w/o insert (bp): 4000
  Vector type: mRNA expression in zebrafish
Growth in bacteria
  Bacterial resistance: Kanamycin, 50 μg/mL
  Growth temperature: 37°C
  Growth strain: DH5alpha
  Copy number: Unknown
Gene/Insert
  Gene/Insert name: EGFP (alt name: EGFP)
  Insert size (bp): 700
  Entrez Gene: eGFP (a.k.a. pPRS3a_01)
  Cloning method: Restriction Enzyme
  Sequencing primers: 5′ CMV-F; 3′ EGFP-N
Terms and licenses: Academic/Nonprofit Terms; Industry Terms: Not Available to Industry
How to cite: pCSGreen was a gift from Nathan Lawson (Addgene plasmid # 22412 ; http://n2t.net/addgene:22412 ; RRID:Addgene_22412)
