[The description below was written by a language model from this plasmid's Addgene catalogue record and pLannotate feature annotations shown in this document.]
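Description:
pCSGreen is an EGFP expression plasmid built on the pEGFP-C1 backbone and catalogued as a vector for mRNA expression in zebrafish. The depositor's full sequence is 4,785 nt. It replicates in E. coli from a high-copy ColE1/pUC-type origin and also carries an f1 origin for single-stranded DNA production. Selection relies on the Tn5 NeoR/KanR aminoglycoside phosphotransferase gene. This gene is preceded by both the bacterial bla (AmpR) promoter and the SV40 enhancer/early promoter and is followed by an HSV TK polyadenylation signal. The same marker therefore gives kanamycin resistance in bacteria and could support G418 selection in eukaryotic cells. The short ble and bGH poly(A) fragments flagged by the annotation appear to be partial matches rather than functional parts.

The payload is a single transcription unit. The CMV immediate-early enhancer and promoter are followed by a bacteriophage SP6 promoter, then the EGFP coding sequence, a multiple cloning site immediately downstream of EGFP, and an SV40 poly(A) signal with a small flanking large T antigen fragment. The tandem CMV/SP6 arrangement allows two modes of use. The plasmid can drive EGFP directly in vertebrate cells through CMV, or it can serve as a template for in vitro transcription by SP6 RNA polymerase to make EGFP mRNA carrying the SV40 3′ sequence, as for injection into zebrafish embryos. The MCS sits after EGFP as in pEGFP-C1, which would in principle allow coding sequences to be fused to the C-terminus of EGFP, though the record lists only EGFP as the insert. The associated publication concerns Notch signalling in arterial-venous differentiation during embryonic vascular development, but the record does not state the plasmid's specific role in that work.
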