Features (pLannotate 1.2.2; 15 found; start..end, strand, type, name):
     61..364     +  enhancer       CMV enhancer: human cytomegalovirus immediate early enhancer
    365..568     +  promoter       CMV promoter: human cytomegalovirus (CMV) immediate early promoter
    601..619     +  promoter       SP6 promoter: promoter for bacteriophage SP6 RNA polymerase
    667..1383    +  CDS            EGFP: EGFP is a basic (constitutively fluorescent) green fluorescent protein published in 1996, derived from Aequorea victoria. It is reported to be a rapidly-maturing weak dimer with moderate acid sensitivity.
   1384..1449    +  misc_feature   MCS: multiple cloning site
   1466..1550    +  CDS            large T antigen (fragment): large T antigen from SV40 (simian virus 40)
   1573..1694    +  polyA_signal   SV40 poly(A) signal: SV40 polyadenylation signal
   1728..2156    -  rep_origin     f1 ori (sequence partly withheld): f1 bacteriophage origin of replication; arrow indicates direction of (+) strand synthesis
   2183..2287    +  promoter       AmpR promoter: bla
   2289..2646    +  promoter       SV40 promoter: SV40 enhancer and early promoter
   2681..3475    +  CDS            NeoR/KanR: aminoglycoside phosphotransferase from Tn5; aph(3')-II (or nptII); confers resistance to neomycin, kanamycin, and G418 (Geneticin®)
   3496..3648    +  CDS            ble (fragment): BLE_KLEPN - Experimental evidence at protein level: Swiss-Prot protein existence level 1. Binding protein with a strong affinity to the bleomycin family of antibiotics. Binds to CL990; an antimitotic-antibiotic compound. From Klebsiella pneumoniae.
   3707..3754    +  polyA_signal   HSV TK poly(A) signal: herpes simplex virus thymidine kinase polyadenylation signal (Cole and Stacy, 1985)
   3845..3861    -  polyA_signal   bGH poly(A) signal (fragment): bovine growth hormone polyadenylation signal
   4083..4671    +  rep_origin     ori: high-copy-number ColE1/pMB1/pBR322/pUC origin of replication
>Addgene plasmid #22412 | pCSGreen | depositor full sequence | sequence record 10304 | Author sequence
TAGTTATTAATAGTAATCAATTACGGGGTCATTAGTTCATAGCCCATATATGGAGTTCCGCGTTACATAA
CTTACGGTAAATGGCCCGCCTGGCTGACCGCCCAACGACCCCCGCCCATTGACGTCAATAATGACGTATG
TTCCCATAGTAACGCCAATAGGGACTTTCCATTGACGTCAATGGGTGGAGTATTTACGGTAAACTGCCCA
CTTGGCAGTACATCAAGTGTATCATATGCCAAGTACGCCCCCTATTGACGTCAATGACGGTAAATGGCCC
GCCTGGCATTATGCCCAGTACATGACCTTATGGGACTTTCCTACTTGGCAGTACATCTACGTATTAGTCA
TCGCTATTACCATGGTGATGCGGTTTTGGCAGTACATCAATGGGCGTGGATAGCGGTTTGACTCACGGGG
ATTTCCAAGTCTCCACCCCATTGACGTCAATGGGAGTTTGTTTTGGCACCAAAATCAACGGGACTTTCCA
AAATGTCGTAACAACTCCGCCCCATTGACGCAAATGGGCGGTAGGCGTGTACGGTGGGAGGTCTATATAA
GCAGAGCTGGTTTAGTGAACCGTCAGATCCGCTAGGCTTGATTTAGGTGACACTATAGAATACAAGCTAC
TTGTTCTTTTTGCAGCTAGCGCTACCGGTCGCCACCATGGTGAGCAAGGGCGAGGAGCTGTTCACCGGGG
TGGTGCCCATCCTGGTCGAGCTGGACGGCGACGTAAACGGCCACAAGTTCAGCGTGTCCGGCGAGGGCGA
GGGCGATGCCACCTACGGCAAGCTGACCCTGAAGTTCATCTGCACCACCGGCAAGCTGCCCGTGCCCTGG
CCCACCCTCGTGACCACCCTGACCTACGGCGTGCAGTGCTTCAGCCGCTACCCCGACCACATGAAGCAGC
ACGACTTCTTCAAGTCCGCCATGCCCGAAGGCTACGTCCAGGAGCGCACCATCTTCTTCAAGGACGACGG
CAACTACAAGACCCGCGCCGAGGTGAAGTTCGAGGGCGACACCCTGGTGAACCGCATCGAGCTGAAGGGC
ATCGACTTCAAGGAGGACGGCAACATCCTGGGGCACAAGCTGGAGTACAACTACAACAGCCACAACGTCT
ATATCATGGCCGACAAGCAGAAGAACGGCATCAAGGTGAACTTCAAGATCCGCCACAACATCGAGGACGG
CAGCGTGCAGCTCGCCGACCACTACCAGCAGAACACCCCCATCGGCGACGGCCCCGTGCTGCTGCCCGAC
AACCACTACCTGAGCACCCAGTCCGCCCTGAGCAAAGACCCCAACGAGAAGCGCGATCACATGGTCCTGC
TGGAGTTCGTGACCGCCGCCGGGATCACTCTCGGCATGGACGAGCTGTACAAGTCCGGACTCAGATCTCG
AGCTCAAGCTTCGAATTCTGCAGTCGACGGTACCGCGGGCCCGGGATCCACCGGATCTAGATAACTGATC
ATAATCAGCCATACCACATTTGTAGAGGTTTTACTTGCTTTAAAAAACCTCCCACACCTCCCCCTGAACC
TGAAACATAAAATGAATGCAATTGTTGTTGTTAACTTGTTTATTGCAGCTTATAATGGTTACAAATAAAG
CAATAGCATCACAAATTTCACAAATAAAGCATTTTTTTCACTGCATTCTAGTTGTGGTTTGTCCAAACTC
ATCAATGTATCTTAACGCGTAAATTGTAAGCGTTAATATTTTGTTAAAATTCGCGTTAAATTTTTGTTAA
ATCAGCTCATTTTTTAACCAATAGGCCGAAATCGGCAAAATCCCTTATAAATCAAAAGAATAGACCGAGA
TAGGGT
[37 nt withheld, positions 1827-1863]
AAAGAACGTGGACTCCAACGTCAAAGG
[49 nt withheld, positions 1891-1939]
T
[91 nt withheld, positions 1941-2031]
G
[124 nt withheld, positions 2033-2156]
CAGGTGGCACTTTTCGGGGAAATGTGCGCGGAACCCCTATTTGTTTATTTTTCTAAATACATTCAAATAT
GTATCCGCTCATGAGACAATAACCCTGATAAATGCTTCAATAATATTGAAAAAGGAAGAGTCCTGAGGCG
GAAAGAACCAGCTGTGGAATGTGTGTCAGTTAGGGTGTGGAAAGTCCCCAGGCTCCCCAGCAGGCAGAAG
TATGCAAAGCATGCATCTCAATTAGTCAGCAACCAGGTGTGGAAAGTCCCCAGGCTCCCCAGCAGGCAGA
AGTATGCAAAGCATGCATCTCAATTAGTCAGCAACCATAGTCCCGCCCCTAACTCCGCCCATCCCGCCCC
TAACTCCGCCCAGTTCCGCCCATTCTCCGCCCCATGGCTGACTAATTTTTTTTATTTATGCAGAGGCCGA
GGCCGCCTCGGCCTCTGAGCTATTCCAGAAGTAGTGAGGAGGCTTTTTTGGAGGCCTAGGCTTTTGCAAA
GATCGATCAAGAGACAGGATGAGGATCGTTTCGCATGATTGAACAAGATGGATTGCACGCAGGTTCTCCG
GCCGCTTGGGTGGAGAGGCTATTCGGCTATGACTGGGCACAACAGACAATCGGCTGCTCTGATGCCGCCG
TGTTCCGGCTGTCAGCGCAGGGGCGCCCGGTTCTTTTTGTCAAGACCGACCTGTCCGGTGCCCTGAATGA
ACTGCAAGACGAGGCAGCGCGGCTATCGTGGCTGGCCACGACGGGCGTTCCTTGCGCAGCTGTGCTCGAC
GTTGTCACTGAAGCGGGAAGGGACTGGCTGCTATTGGGCGAAGTGCCGGGGCAGGATCTCCTGTCATCTC
ACCTTGCTCCTGCCGAGAAAGTATCCATCATGGCTGATGCAATGCGGCGGCTGCATACGCTTGATCCGGC
TACCTGCCCATTCGACCACCAAGCGAAACATCGCATCGAGCGAGCACGTACTCGGATGGAAGCCGGTCTT
GTCGATCAGGATGATCTGGACGAAGAGCATCAGGGGCTCGCGCCAGCCGAACTGTTCGCCAGGCTCAAGG
CGAGCATGCCCGACGGCGAGGATCTCGTCGTGACCCATGGCGATGCCTGCTTGCCGAATATCATGGTGGA
AAATGGCCGCTTTTCTGGATTCATCGACTGTGGCCGGCTGGGTGTGGCGGACCGCTATCAGGACATAGCG
TTGGCTACCCGTGATATTGCTGAAGAGCTTGGCGGCGAATGGGCTGACCGCTTCCTCGTGCTTTACGGTA
TCGCCGCTCCCGATTCGCAGCGCATCGCCTTCTATCGCCTTCTTGACGAGTTCTTCTGAGCGGGACTCTG
GGGTTCGAAATGACCGACCAAGCGACGCCCAACCTGCCATCACGAGATTTCGATTCCACCGCCGCCTTCT
ATGAAAGGTTGGGCTTCGGAATCGTTTTCCGGGACGCCGGCTGGATGATCCTCCAGCGCGGGGATCTCAT
GCTGGAGTTCTTCGCCCACCCTAGGGGGAGGCTAACTGAAACACGGAAGGAGACAATACCGGAAGGAACC
CGCGCTATGACGGCAATAAAAAGACAGAATAAAACGCACGGTGTTGGGTCGTTTGTTCATAAACGCGGGG
TTCGGTCCCAGGGCTGGCACTCTGTCGATACCCCACCGAGACCCCATTGGGGCCAATACGCCCGCGTTTC
TTCCTTTTCCCCACCCCACCCCCCAAGTTCGGGTGAAGGCCCAGGGCTCGCAGCCAACGTCGGGGCGGCA
GGCCCTGCCATAGCCTCAGGTTACTCATATATACTTTAGATTGATTTAAAACTTCATTTTTAATTTAAAA
GGATCTAGGTGAAGATCCTTTTTGATAATCTCATGACCAAAATCCCTTAACGTGAGTTTTCGTTCCACTG
AGCGTCAGACCCCGTAGAAAAGATCAAAGGATCTTCTTGAGATCCTTTTTTTCTGCGCGTAATCTGCTGC
TTGCAAACAAAAAAACCACCGCTACCAGCGGTGGTTTGTTTGCCGGATCAAGAGCTACCAACTCTTTTTC
CGAAGGTAACTGGCTTCAGCAGAGCGCAGATACCAAATACTGTCCTTCTAGTGTAGCCGTAGTTAGGCCA
CCACTTCAAGAACTCTGTAGCACCGCCTACATACCTCGCTCTGCTAATCCTGTTACCAGTGGCTGCTGCC
AGTGGCGATAAGTCGTGTCTTACCGGGTTGGACTCAAGACGATAGTTACCGGATAAGGCGCAGCGGTCGG
GCTGAACGGGGGGTTCGTGCACACAGCCCAGCTTGGAGCGAACGACCTACACCGAACTGAGATACCTACA
GCGTGAGCTATGAGAAAGCGCCACGCTTCCCGAAGGGAGAAAGGCGGACAGGTATCCGGTAAGCGGCAGG
GTCGGAACAGGAGAGCGCACGAGGGAGCTTCCAGGGGGAAACGCCTGGTATCTTTATAGTCCTGTCGGGT
TTCGCCACCTCTGACTTGAGCGTCGATTTTTGTGATGCTCGTCAGGGGGGCGGAGCCTATGGAAAAACGC
CAGCAACGCGGCCTTTTTACGGTTCCTGGCCTTTTGCTGGCCTTTTGCTCACATGTTCTTTCCTGCGTTA
TCCCCTGATTCTGTGGATAACCGTATTACCGCCATGCAT
