>Addgene plasmid #22412 | pCSGreen | addgene partial sequence | sequence record 28638 | 22412 with CMV-F
ATTAGCAGAGCTGGTTNGTGAACCGTCAGATCCGCTAGGCTTGATTTAGGTGACACTATAGAATACAAGC
TACTTGTTCTTTTTGCAGCTAGCGCTACCGGTCGCCACCATGGTGAGCAAGGGCGAGGAGCTGTTCACCG
GGGTGGTGCCCATCCTGGTCGAGCTGGACGGCGACGTAAACGGCCACAAGTTCAGCGTGTCCGGCGAGGG
CGAGGGCGATGCCACCTACGGCAAGCTGACCCTGAAGTTCATCTGCACCACCGGCAAGCTGCCCGTGCCC
TGGCCCACCCTCGTGACCACCCTGACCTACGGCGTGCAGTGCTTCAGCCGCTACCCCGACCACATGAAGC
AGCACGACTTCTTCAAGTCCGCCATGCCCGAAGGCTACGTCCAGGAGCGCACCATCTTCTTCAAGGACGA
CGGCAACTACAAGACCCGCGCCGAGGTGAAGTTCGAGGGCGACACCCTGGTGAACCGCATCGAGCTGAAG
GGCATCGACTTCAAGGAGGACGGCAACATCCTGGGGCACAAGCTGGAGTACAACTACAACAGCCACAACG
TCTATATCATGGCCGACAAGCAGAAGAACGGCATCAAGGTGAACTTCAAGATCCGCCACAACATCGAGGA
CGGCAGCGTGCAGCTCGCCGACCACTACCAGCAGAACACCCCCATCGGCGACGGCCCCGTGCTGCTGCCC
GACAACCACTACCTGAGCANCCAGTCCGCCCTGAGCAAAAACCCAACGAGAN
